>Addgene plasmid #187207 | pSLS.416 | addgene full sequence | sequence record 368063 | Addgene NGS Result
GGGCATTTAACTATGATAAGATTCCGTATGCGCACCCTTAGCGAGAGGTTTATCATTAAGGTCAACCTCT
GGATGTTGTTTCGGCATCCTGCATTGAATCTGAGTTACAAGAAAATGGAGAGGTTGCAGCAACCTCTCCA
CCCGTTTTTTCTGACGTAAGGGTGCGCATACGGAATCTTATCAACTTTCATGAAATCCGCTGCATCACCA
TCATCACCACAGCCAGGATCCGAATTCGAGCTCGGCGCGCCTGCAGGTCGACAAGCTTGCGGCCGCATAA
TGCTTAAGTCGAACAGAAAGTAATCGTATTGTACACGGCCGCATAATCGAAATTAATACGACTCACTATA
GGGGAATTGTGAGCGGATAACAATTCCCCATCTTAGTATATTAGTTAAGTATAAGAAGGAGATATACAAT
GACCTGGCTTCCCCTTAATCCCATTCCACTCAAAGATCGCGTCTCCATGATCTTTCTGCAATATGGGCAG
ATCGATGTAATAGATGGCGCGTTTGTACTTATCGACAAGACAGGGATCCGCACTCATATTCCTGTTGGCT
CGGTTGCCTGCATCATGCTGGAACCTGGTACACGGGTTTCGCATGCAGCTGTACGCCTGGCTGCGCAAGT
TGGAACATTGTTGGTATGGGTGGGGGAAGCGGGCGTTCGTGTTTATGCTTCTGGTCAGCCTGGAGGTGCG
CGTTCAGATAAGCTGCTCTATCAGGCAAAACTTGCTCTGGATGAAGATTTGCGTCTGAAGGTCGTACGTA
AAATGTTTGAACTTCGGTTTGGAGAACCTGCGCCTGCCCGGCGCTCCGTAGAGCAACTCAGAGGTATAGA
AGGCAGTCGCGTGCGGGCAACCTACGCACTTCTGGCGAAGCAATACGGCGTGACATGGAATGGACGTCGC
TACGATCCGAAAGACTGGGAAAAGGGCGATACGATCAACCAATGCATTAGCGCTGCAACTTCCTGTTTAT
ACGGCGTAACTGAAGCGGCGATACTTGCAGCTGGTTATGCACCAGCTATTGGGTTTGTGCATACAGGAAA
GCCTCTTTCCTTTGTTTACGATATTGCAGACATCATTAAATTTGACACTGTTGTACCGAAAGCTTTTGAG
ATAGCGCGTCGTAACCCTGGTGAGCCGGACCGGGAAGTCCGTTTGGCGTGCAGGGATATTTTTCGCAGTA
GTAAAACATTAGCCAAATTGATTCCGCTTATAGAGGACGTGCTTGCCGCTGGAGAAATACAACCGCCGGC
CCCACCTGAAGATGCACAGCCTGTTGCCATTCCGCTTCCTGTTTCACTGGGAGATGCAGGCCATCGGAGT
AGCTGAAATGAGTATGTTGGTCGTGGTCACTGAAAATGTACCTCAGCGCTTACGAGGCAGATTAGCCATC
TGGTTGTTGGAGGTACGTGCAGGGGTATATGTAGGTGATGTATCCGCAAAAATTCGTGAAATGATCTGGG
AACAAATAGCTGGACTGGCGGAAGAAGGCAATGTAGTGATGGCATGGGCAACGAATACAGAAACGGGATT
TGAGTTCCAGACATTTGGGTTAAACAGGCGTACCCCGGTAGATTTGGATGGTTTAAGGTTGGTGTCTTTT
TTACCTGTTTGAGCGGCCGCACTCGAGTCTGGTAAAGAAACCGCTGCTGCGAAATTTGAACGCCAGCACA
TTATGGCAGATCTCAATTGGATATCGGCCGGCCACGCGATCGCTGACGTCGGTACCCTCGAGTCTGGTAA
AGAAACCGCTGCTGCGAAATTTGAACGCCAGCACATGGACTCGTCTACTAGCGCAGCTTAATTAACCTAG
GCTGCTGCCACCGCTGAGCAATAACTAGCATAACCCCTTGGGGCCTCTAAACGGGTCTTGAGGGGTTTTT
TGCTGAAACCTCAGGCATTTGAGAAGCACACGGTCACACTGCTTCCGGTAGTCAATAAACCGGTAAACCA
GCAATAGACATAAGCGGCTATTTAACGACCCTGCCCTGAACCGACGACAAGCTGACGACCGGGTCTCCGC
AAGTGGCACTTTTCGGGGAAATGTGCGCGGAACCCCTATTTGTTTATTTTTCTAAATACATTCAAATATG
TATCCGCTCATGAATTAATTCTTAGAAAAACTCATCGAGCATCAAATGAAACTGCAATTTATTCATATCA
GGATTATCAATACCATATTTTTGAAAAAGCCGTTTCTGTAATGAAGGAGAAAACTCACCGAGGCAGTTCC
ATAGGATGGCAAGATCCTGGTATCGGTCTGCGATTCCGACTCGTCCAACATCAATACAACCTATTAATTT
CCCCTCGTCAAAAATAAGGTTATCAAGTGAGAAATCACCATGAGTGACGACTGAATCCGGTGAGAATGGC
AAAAGTTTATGCATTTCTTTCCAGACTTGTTCAACAGGCCAGCCATTACGCTCGTCATCAAAATCACTCG
CATCAACCAAACCGTTATTCATTCGTGATTGCGCCTGAGCGAGACGAAATACGCGGTCGCTGTTAAAAGG
ACAATTACAAACAGGAATCGAATGCAACCGGCGCAGGAACACTGCCAGCGCATCAACAATATTTTCACCT
GAATCAGGATATTCTTCTAATACCTGGAATGCTGTTTTCCCGGGGATCGCAGTGGTGAGTAACCATGCAT
CATCAGGAGTACGGATAAAATGCTTGATGGTCGGAAGAGGCATAAATTCCGTCAGCCAGTTTAGTCTGAC
CATCTCATCTGTAACATCATTGGCAACGCTACCTTTGCCATGTTTCAGAAACAACTCTGGCGCATCGGGC
TTCCCATACAATCGATAGATTGTCGCACCTGATTGCCCGACATTATCGCGAGCCCATTTATACCCATATA
AATCAGCATCCATGTTGGAATTTAATCGCGGCCTAGAGCAAGACGTTTCCCGTTGAATATGGCTCATACT
CTTCCTTTTTCAATATTATTGAAGCATTTATCAGGGTTATTGTCTCATGAGCGGATACATATTTGAATGT
ATTTAGAAAAATAAACAAATAGGCATGCAGCGCTCTTCCGCTTCCTCGCTCACTGACTCGCTACGCTCGG
TCGTTCGACTGCGGCGAGCGGTGTCAGCTCACTCAAAAGCGGTAATACGGTTATCCACAGAATCAGGGGA
TAAAGCCGGAAAGAACATGTGAGCAAAAAGCAAAGCACCGGAAGAAGCCAACGCCGCAGGCGTTTTTCCA
TAGGCTCCGCCCCCCTGACGAGCATCACAAAAATCGACGCTCAAGCCAGAGGTGGCGAAACCCGACAGGA
CTATAAAGATACCAGGCGTTTCCCCCTGGAAGCTCCCTCGTGCGCTCTCCTGTTCCGACCCTGCCGCTTA
CCGGATACATGTCCGCCTTTCTCCCTTCGGGAAGCGTGGCGCTTTCTCATAGCTCACGCTGTTGGTATCT
CAGTTCGGTGTAGGTCGTTCGCTCCAAGCTGGGCTGTGTGCACGAACCCCCCGTTCAGCCCGACCGCTGC
GCCTTATCCGGTAACTATCGTCTTGAGTCCAACCCGGTAAGACACGACTTATCGCCACTGGCAGCAGCCA
TTGGTAACTGATTTAGAGGACTTTGTCTTGAAGTTATGCACCTGTTAAGGCTAAACTGAAAGAACAGATT
TTGGTGAGTGCGGTCCTCCAACCCACTTACCTTGGTTCAAAGAGTTGGTAGCTCAGCGAACCTTGAGAAA
ACCACCGTTGGTAGCGGTGGTTTTTCTTTATTTATGAGATGATGAATCAATCGGTCTATCAAGTCAACGA
ACAGCTATTCCGTTACTCTAGATTTCAGTGCAATTTATCTCTTCAAATGTAGCACCTGAAGTCAGCCCCA
TACGATATAAGTTGTAATTCTCATGTTAGTCATGCCCCGCGCCCACCGGAAGGAGCTGACTGGGTTGAAG
GCTCTCAAGGGCATCGGTCGAGATCCCGGTGCCTAATGAGTGAGCTAACTTACATTAATTGCGTTGCGCT
CACTGCCCGCTTTCCAGTCGGGAAACCTGTCGTGCCAGCTGCATTAATGAATCGGCCAACGCGCGGGGAG
AGGCGGTTTGCGTATTGGGCGCCAGGGTGGTTTTTCTTTTCACCAGTGAGACGGGCAACAGCTGATTGCC
CTTCACCGCCTGGCCCTGAGAGAGTTGCAGCAAGCGGTCCACGCTGGTTTGCCCCAGCAGGCGAAAATCC
TGTTTGATGGTGGTTAACGGCGGGATATAACATGAGCTGTCTTCGGTATCGTCGTATCCCACTACCGAGA
TGTCCGCACCAACGCGCAGCCCGGACTCGGTAATGGCGCGCATTGCGCCCAGCGCCATCTGATCGTTGGC
AACCAGCATCGCAGTGGGAACGATGCCCTCATTCAGCATTTGCATGGTTTGTTGAAAACCGGACATGGCA
CTCCAGTCGCCTTCCCGTTCCGCTATCGGCTGAATTTGATTGCGAGTGAGATATTTATGCCAGCCAGCCA
GACGCAGACGCGCCGAGACAGAACTTAATGGGCCCGCTAACAGCGCGATTTGCTTGTGACCCAATGCGAC
CAGATGCTCCACGCCCAGTCGCGTACCGTCTTCATGGGAGAAAATAATACTGTTGATGGGTGTCTGGTCA
GAGACATCAAGAAATAACGCCGGAACATTAGTGCAGGCAGCTTCCACAGCAATGGCATCCTGGTCATCCA
GCGGATAGTTAATGATCAGCCCACTGACGCGTTGCGCGAGAAGATTGTGCACCACCGCTTTACAGGCTTC
GACGCCGCTTCGTTCTACCATCGACACCACCACGCTGGCACCCAGTTGATCGGCGCGAGATTTAATCGCC
GCGACAATTTGCGACGGCGCGTGCAGGGCCAGACTGGAGGTGGCAACGCCAATCAGCAACGACTGTTTGC
CCGCCAGTTGTTGTGCCACGCGGTTGGGAATGTAATTCAGCTCCGCCATCGCCGCTTCCACTTTTTCCCG
CGTTTTCGCAGAAACGTGGCTGGCCTGGTTCACCACGCGGGAAACGGTCTGATAAGAGACACCGGCATAC
TCTGCGACATCGTATAACGTTACTGGTTTCACATTCACCACCCTGAATTGACTCTCTTCCGGGCGCTATC
ATGCCATACCGCGAAAGGTTTTGCGCCATTCGATGGTGTCCGGGATCTCGACGCTCTCCCTTATGCGACT
CCTGCATTAGGAAATTAATACGACTCACTATA
Features (pLannotate 1.2.2; 17 found; start..end, strand, type, name):
    334..352     +  promoter       T7 promoter: promoter for bacteriophage T7 RNA polymerase
    353..377     +  protein_bind   lac operator: The lac repressor binds to the lac operator to inhibit transcription in E. coli. This inhibition can be relieved by adding lactose or isopropyl-β-D-thiogalactopyranoside (IPTG). lac repressor encoded by lacI
    419..1333    +  CDS            ygbT: CAS1_ECOLI - Also known as cas1. Experimental evidence at protein level: Swiss-Prot protein existence level 1. CRISPR (clustered regularly interspaced short palindromic repeat), is an adaptive immune system that provides protection against mobile genetic elements (viruses, transposable elements and conjugative plasmids) (PubMed:21255106, PubMed:24920831, PubMed:24793649). CRISPR clusters contain sequences complementary to antecedent mobile elements and target invading nucleic acids. CRISPR clusters are transcribed and processed into CRISPR RNA (crRNA). The Cas1-Cas2 complex is involved in CRIS
   1338..1619    +  CDS            ygbF: CAS2_ECOLI - Also known as cas2. Experimental evidence at protein level: Swiss-Prot protein existence level 1. CRISPR (clustered regularly interspaced short palindromic repeat), is an adaptive immune system that provides protection against mobile genetic elements (viruses, transposable elements and conjugative plasmids) (PubMed:21255106, PubMed:24920831, PubMed:24793649). CRISPR clusters contain sequences complementary to antecedent mobile elements and target invading nucleic acids. CRISPR clusters are transcribed and processed into CRISPR RNA (crRNA). The Cas1-Cas2 complex is involved in CRIS
   1749..1790    +  CDS            S-Tag (fragment): affinity and epitope tag derived from pancreatic ribonuclease A
   1820..1837    +  CDS            SET1 (fragment): solubility-enhancement tag derived from T7 phage gene 10B
   1845..1892    +  terminator     T7 terminator: transcription terminator for bacteriophage T7 RNA polymerase
   2056..2113    +  promoter       AmpR promoter (fragment): bla
   2122..2937    -  CDS            KanR: aminoglycoside phosphotransferase; aph(3')-Ia; confers resistance to kanamycin in bacteria or G418 (Geneticin®) in eukaryotes
   2938..3029    -  promoter       AmpR promoter: bla
   3045..3794    -  rep_origin     RSF ori: Plasmids containing the RSF 1030 origin of replication can be propagated in E. coli cells that contain additional plasmids with compatible origins.
   3877..3941    -  CDS            TcR (fragment): tetracycline efflux protein; tet; confers resistance to tetracycline
   3956..3977    -  protein_bind   CAP binding site: CAP binding activates transcription in the presence of cAMP. E. coli catabolite activator protein
   3990..5072    -  CDS            lacI: lac repressor; lacI; The lac repressor binds to the lac operator to inhibit transcription in E. coli. This inhibition can be relieved by adding lactose or isopropyl-β-D-thiogalactopyranoside (IPTG).
   5073..5150    -  promoter       lacI promoter: lacI
   5158..5193    -  CDS            TcR (fragment): tetracycline efflux protein; tet; confers resistance to tetracycline
   5196..2       +  promoter       T7 promoter (across the origin): promoter for bacteriophage T7 RNA polymerase
