[The description below was written by a language model from this plasmid's Addgene catalogue record and pLannotate feature annotations shown in this document.]
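Description:
pSLS.416 is a 5,212 bp bacterial expression plasmid built on the Novagen pRSFDuet-1 backbone, a dual-cassette T7 vector for co-expressing two products in E. coli. It replicates from the RSF1030 origin, which is compatible with plasmids carrying other common origins and so allows co-transformation with partner constructs, and it is selected with kanamycin through an aph(3')-Ia gene. The backbone also carries lacI under its own promoter, supplying the repressor that holds the T7/lac promoters off until IPTG is added. Expression requires a host that provides T7 RNA polymerase.

The two payloads are each listed as driven by a T7/lac promoter. The first T7 promoter, which spans the sequence origin, sits upstream of the region that should hold the 203 bp retron Eco1 non-coding RNA variant v35, described as having extended a1/a2 regions. The ncRNA itself is not picked up by the automated annotation, and no retron reverse transcriptase is annotated or listed, so that enzyme is presumably supplied from elsewhere. The second T7 promoter with its lac operator drives E. coli cas1 (ygbT) followed closely by cas2 (ygbF), ending at a T7 terminator. The short S-Tag and other tag fragments downstream are leftover backbone sequence. The depositor notes a P35Q substitution in Cas2 that does not affect function.

Cas1 and Cas2 form the CRISPR integrase complex that inserts new spacers into a CRISPR array. According to the associated publication, the plasmid belongs to a molecular recording system in which retron-derived barcodes are captured into CRISPR arrays to log the order of gene expression events.
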