Addgene plasmid #187207: pSLS.416
Purpose: Expresses retron Eco1 ncRNA v35 (long a1/a2), and Cas1 + Cas2
Depositing lab: Seth Shipman. Depositing organization: J. David Gladstone Institutes. Publication: Recording gene expression order in DNA by CRISPR addition of retron barcodes. Bhattarai-Kline S, Lear SK, Fishman CB, Lopez SC, Lockshin ER, Schubert MG, Nivala J, Church GM, Shipman SL. Nature. 2022 Aug;608(7921):217-225. doi: 10.1038/s41586-022-04994-6. Epub 2022 Jul 27. PubMed 35896746.
Backbone
  Vector backbone: pRSFDuet-1
  Backbone manufacturer: Novagen
  Backbone size w/o insert (bp): 3829
  Total vector size (bp): 5212
  Vector type: Bacterial Expression, Synthetic Biology
Growth in bacteria
  Bacterial resistance: Kanamycin, 50 μg/mL
  Growth temperature: 37°C
  Growth strain: DH5alpha
  Copy number: Unknown
Gene/Insert 1
  Gene/Insert name: Retron Eco1 ncRNA v35 (long a1/a2)
  Species: E. coli
  Insert size (bp): 203
  Promoter: T7/Lac
  Cloning method: Unknown
  Sequencing primers: 5′ CACGCGGTTGGGAATGTAAT; 3′ TATGCGGCCGTGTACAATAC
Gene/Insert 2
  Gene/Insert name: Cas1 + Cas2 (alt name: Cas1+2)
  Species: E. coli
  Insert size (bp): 1204
  Promoter: T7/Lac
  Cloning method: Gibson Cloning
  Sequencing primers: 5′ ATCATCACCACAGCCAGGAT; 3′ ATGTGCTGGCGTTCAAATTTCGCAGC
Terms and licenses: Academic/Nonprofit Terms; Industry Terms: Not Available to Industry
Depositor comments: P35Q mutation in Cas2 insert does not affect plasmid function. Please visit https://doi.org/10.1101/2021.08.11.455990 for bioRxiv preprint.
How to cite: pSLS.416 was a gift from Seth Shipman (Addgene plasmid # 187207 ; http://n2t.net/addgene:187207 ; RRID:Addgene_187207)
